>Addgene plasmid #168394 | pTL333 | addgene full sequence | sequence record 349789 | Addgene NGS Result
CGGTGCGGGCCTCTTCGCTATTACGCCAGATCCTTTTGTTGTTTCCGGGTGTACAATATGGACTTCCTCT
TTTCTGGCAACCAAACCCATACATCGGGATTCCTATAATACCTTCGTTGGTCTCCCTAACATGTAGGTGG
CGGAGGGGAGATATACAATAGAACAGATACCAGACAAGACATAATGGGCTAAACAAGACTACACCAATTA
CACTGCCTCATTGATGGTGGTACATAACGAACTAATACTGTAGCCCTAGACTTGATAGCCATCATCATAT
CGAAGTTTCACTACCCTTTTTCCATTTGCCATCTATTGAAGTAATAATAGGCGCATGCAACTTCTTTTCT
TTTTTTTTCTTTTCTCTCTCCCCCGTTGTTGTCTCACCATATCCGCAATGACAAAAAAATGATGGAAGAC
ACTAAAGGAAAAAATTAACGACAAAGACAGCACCAACAGATGTCGTTGTTCCAGAGCTGATGAGGGGTAT
CTCGAAGCACACGAAACTTTTTCCTTCCTTCATTCACGCACACTACTCTCTAATGAGCAACGGTATACGG
CCTTCCTTCCAGTTACTTGAATTTGAAATAAAAAAAAGTTTGCTGTCTTGCTATCAAGTATAAATAGACC
TGCAATTATTAATCTTTTGTTTCCTCGTCATTGTTCTCGTTCCCTTTCTTCCTTGTTTCTTTTTCTGCAC
AATATTTCAAGCTATACCAAGCATACAATCAACTCCAAGCTTGAAGCAAGCCTCCTGAAAGATGAAGCTA
CTGTCTTCTATCGAACAAGCATGCGATATTTGCCGACTTAAAAAGCTCAAGTGCTCCAAAGAAAAACCGA
AGTGCGCCAAGTGTCTGAAGAACAACTGGGAGTGTCGCTACTCTCCCAAAACCAAAAGGTCTCCGCTGAC
TAGGGCACATCTGACAGAAGTGGAATCAAGGCTAGAAAGACTGGAACAGCTATTTCTACTGATTTTTCCT
CGAGAAGACCTTGACATGATTTTGAAAATGGATTCTTTACAGGATATAAAAGCATTGTTAACAGGATTAT
TTGTACAAGATAATGTGAATAAAGATGCCGTCACAGATAGATTGGCTTCAGTGGAGACTGATATGCCTCT
AACATTGAGACAGCATAGAATAAGTGCGACATCATCATCGGAAGAGAGTAGTAACAAAGGTCAAAGACAG
TTGACTGTATCGCCGGAATTTGTAATACGACTCACTATAGGGCGAGCCGCCATCATGGAGGAGCAGAAGC
TGATCTCAGAGGAGGACCTGCATATGGCCATGGAGGCCGAATTCCTGAAACGCGTGGACCTGAAAGTGAA
TGTGAGCTGCTGCGAAGGCTGCCGCCGCAAAGTGATGAAAGCCATTAGCCTGAAAGGCGTGCTGCGCACC
GAAATTAATCCGAGCCTGGACAAGGTGACCGTGGTGGGTGATGTGGATAGCCGCGTGCTGGTGAAGAAGC
TGAGCAAAGTGGGCAAGATCGCAGAGGTGATGGCACCGCCGCCGAGTAGTACAGCAGCACCGAGCGAGGA
AGGTAAAAAAGGATCCGTCGACCTGCAGCGGCCGCATAACTAGCATAACCCCTTGGGGCCTCTAAACGGG
TCTTGAGGGGTTTTTTGCGCGCTTGCAGCCAAGCTAATTCCGGGCGAATTTCTTATGATTTATGATTTTT
ATTATTAAATAAGTTATAAAAAAAATAAGTGTATACAAATTTTAAAGTGACTCTTAGGTTTTAAAACGAA
AATTCTTATTCTTGAGTAACTCTTTCCTGTAGGTCAGGTTGCTTTCTCAGGTATAGCATGAGGTCGCTCT
TATTGACCACACCTCTACCGGCATGCAAGCTTGGCGTAATCATGGTCATAGCTGTTTCCTGTGTGAAATT
GTTATCCGCTCACAATTCCACACAACATACGAGCCGGAAGCATAAAGTGTAAAGCCTGGGGTGCCTAATG
AGTGAGCTAACTCACATTAATTGCGTTGCGCTCACTGCCCGCTTTCCAGTCGGGAAACCTGTCGTGCCAG
CTGCATTAATGAATCGGCCAACGCGCGGGGAGAGGCGGTTTGCGTATTGGGCGCTCTTCCGCTTCCTCGC
TCACTGACTCGCTGCGCTCGGTCGTTCGGCTGCGGCGAGCGGTATCAGCTCACTCAAAGGCGGTAATACG
GTTATCCACAGAATCAGGGGATAACGCAGGAAAGAACATGTGAGCAAAAGGCCAGCAAAAGGCCAGGAAC
CGTAAAAAGGCCGCGTTGCTGGCGTTTTTCCATAGGCTCCGCCCCCCTGACGAGCATCACAAAAATCGAC
GCTCAAGTCAGAGGTGGCGAAACCCGACAGGACTATAAAGATACCAGGCGTTTCCCCCTGGAAGCTCCCT
CGTGCGCTCTCCTGTTCCGACCCTGCCGCTTACCGGATACCTGTCCGCCTTTCTCCCTTCGGGAAGCGTG
GCGCTTTCTCATAGCTCACGCTGTAGGTATCTCAGTTCGGTGTAGGTCGTTCGCTCCAAGCTGGGCTGTG
TGCACGAACCCCCCGTTCAGCCCGACCGCTGCGCCTTATCCGGTAACTATCGTCTTGAGTCCAACCCGGT
AAGACACGACTTATCGCCACTGGCAGCAGCCACTGGTAACAGGATTAGCAGAGCGAGGTATGTAGGCGGT
GCTACAGAGTTCTTGAAGTGGTGGCCTAACTACGGCTACACTAGAAGAACAGTATTTGGTATCTGCGCTC
TGCTGAAGCCAGTTACCTTCGGAAAAAGAGTTGGTAGCTCTTGATCCGGCAAACAAACCACCGCTGGTAG
CGGTGGTTTTTTTGTTTGCAAGCAGCAGATTACGCGCAGAAAAAAAGGATCTCAAGAAGATCCTTTGATC
TTTTCTACGGGGTCTGACGCTCAGTGGAACGAAAACTCACGTTAAGGGATTTTGGTCATGAGATTATCAA
AAAGGATCTTCACCTAGATCCTTTTAAATTAAAAATGAAGTTTTAAATCAATCTAAAGTATATATGAGTA
ACCTGAGGCTATGGCAGGGCCTGCCGCCCCGACGTTGGCTGCGAGCCCTGGGCCTTCACCCGAACTTGGG
GGGTGGGGTGGGGAAAAGGAAGAAACGCGGGCGTATTGGCCCCAATGGGGTCTCGGTGGGGTATCGACAG
AGTGCCAGCCCTGGGACCGAACCCCGCGTTTATGAACAAACGACCCAACACCGTGCGTTTTATTCTGTCT
TTTTATTGCCGTCATAGCGCGGGTTCCTTCCGGTATTGTCTCCTTCCGTGTTTCAGTTAGCCTCCCCCTA
GGGTGGGCGAAGAACTCCAGCATGAGATCCCCGCGCTGGAGGATCATCCAGCCGGCGTCCCGGAAAACGA
TTCCGAAGCCCAACCTTTCATAGAAGGCGGCGGTGGAATCGAAATCTCGTGATGGCAGGTTGGGCGTCGC
TTGGTCGGTCATTTCGAACCCCAGAGTCCCGCTCAGAAGAACTCGTCAAGAAGGCGATAGAAGGCGATGC
GCTGCGAATCGGGAGCGGCGATACCGTAAAGCACGAGGAAGCGGTCAGCCCATTCGCCGCCAAGCTCTTC
AGCAATATCACGGGTAGCCAACGCTATGTCCTGATAGCGGTCCGCCACACCCAGCCGGCCACAGTCGATG
AATCCAGAAAAGCGGCCATTTTCCACCATGATATTCGGCAAGCAGGCATCGCCATGAGTCACGACGAGAT
CCTCGCCGTCGGGCATGCTCGCCTTGAGCCTGGCGAACAGTTCGGCTGGCGCGAGCCCCTGATGCTCTTC
GTCCAGATCATCCTGATCGACAAGACCGGCTTCCATCCGAGTACGTGCTCGCTCGATGCGATGTTTCGCT
TGGTGGTCGAATGGGCAGGTAGCCGGATCAAGCGTATGCAGCCGCCGCATTGCATCAGCCATGATGGATA
CTTTCTCGGCAGGAGCAAGGTGAGATGACAGGAGATCCTGCCCCGGCACTTCGCCCAATAGCAGCCAGTC
CCTTCCCGCTTCAGTGACAACGTCGAGCACAGCTGCGCAAGGAACGCCCGTCGTGGCCAGCCACGATAGC
CGCGCTGCCTCGTCTTGCAGTTCATTCAGGGCACCGGACAGGTCGGTCTTGACAAAAAGAACCGGGCGCC
CCTGCGCTGACAGCCGGAACACGGCGGCATCAGAGCAGCCGATTGTCTGTTGTGCCCAGTCATAGCCGAA
TAGCCTCTCCACCCAAGCGGCCGGAGAACCTGCGTGCAATCCATCTTGTTCAATCATACTCTTCCTTTTT
CAATATTATTGAAGCATTTATCAGGGTTATTGTCTCATGAGCGGATACATATTTGAATGTATTTAGAAAA
ATAAACAAATAGGGGTTCCGCGCACATTTCCCCGAAAAGTGCCACCTGAACGAAGCATCTGTGCTTCATT
TTGTAGAACAAAAATGCAACGCGAGAGCGCTAATTTTTCAAACAAAGAATCTGAGCTGCATTTTTACAGA
ACAGAAATGCAACGCGAAAGCGCTATTTTACCAACGAAGAATCTGTGCTTCATTTTTGTAAAACAAAAAT
GCAACGCGAGAGCGCTAATTTTTCAAACAAAGAATCTGAGCTGCATTTTTACAGAACAGAAATGCAACGC
GAGAGCGCTATTTTACCAACAAAGAATCTATACTTCTTTTTTGTTCTACAAAAATGCATCCCGAGAGCGC
TATTTTTCTAACAAAGCATCTTAGATTACTTTTTTTCTCCTTTGTGCGCTCTATAATGCAGTCTCTTGAT
AACTTTTTGCACTGTAGGTCCGTTAAGGTTAGAAGAAGGCTACTTTGGTGTCTATTTTCTCTTCCATAAA
AAAAGCCTGACTCCACTTCCCGCGTTTACTGATTACTAGCGAAGCTGCGGGTGCATTTTTTCAAGATAAA
GGCATCCCCGATTATATTCTATACCGATGTGGATTGCGCATACTTTGTGAACAGAAAGTGATAGCGTTGA
TGATTCTTCATTGGTCAGAAAATTATGAACGGTTTCTTCTATTTTGTCTCTATATACTACGTATAGGAAA
TGTTTACATTTTCGTATTGTTTTCGATTCACTCTATGAATAGTTCTTACTACAATTTTTTTGTCTAAAGA
GTAATACTAGAGATAAACATAAAAAATGTAGAGGTCGAGTTTAGATGCAAGTTCAAGGAGCGAAAGGTGG
ATGGGTAGGTTATATAGGGATATAGCACAGAGATATATAGCAAAGAGATACTTTTGAGCAATGTTTGTGG
AAGCGGTATTCGCAATATTTTAGTAGCTCGTTACAGTCCGGTGCGTTTTTGGTTTTTTGAAAGTGCGTCT
TCAGAGCGCTTTTGGTTTTCAAAAGCGCTCTGAAGTTCCTATACTTTCTAGAGAATAGGAACTTCGGAAT
AGGAACTTCAAAGCGTTTCCGAAAACGAGCGCTTCCGAAAATGCAACGCGAGCTGCGCACATACAGCTCA
CTGTTCACGTCGCACCTATATCTGCGTGTTGCCTGTATATATATATACATGAGAAGAACGGCATAGTGCG
TGTTTATGCTTAAATGCGTACTTATATGCGTCTATTTATGTAGGATGAAAGGTAGTCTAGTACCTCCTGT
GATATTATCCCATTCCATGCGGGGTATCGTATGCTTCCTTCAGCACTACCCTTTAGCTGTTCTATATGCT
GCCACTCCTCAATTGGATTAGTCTCATCCTTCAATGCTATCATTTCCTTTGATATTGGATCATACTAAGA
AACCATTATTATCATGACATTAACCTATAAAAATAGGCGTATCACGAGGCCCTTTCGTCTCGCGCGTTTC
GGTGATGACGGTGAAAACCTCTGACACATGCAGCTCCCGGAGACGGTCACAGCTTGTCTGTAAGCGGATG
CCGGGAGCAGACAAGCCCGTCAGGGCGCGTCAGCGGGTGTTGGCGGGTGTCGGGGCTGGCTTAACTATGC
GGCATCAGAGCAGATTGTACTGAGAGTGCACCATAGATCAACGACATTACTATATATATAATATAGGAAG
CATTTAATAGAACAGCATCGTAATATATGTGTACTTTGCAGTTATGACGCCAGATGGCAGTAGTGGAAGA
TATTCTTTATTGAAAAATAGCTTGTCACCTTACGTACAATCTTGATCCGGAGCTTTTCTTTTTTTGCCGA
TTAAGAATTAATTCGGTCGAAAAAAGAAAAGGAGAGGGCCAAGAGGGAGGGCATTGGTGACTATTGAGCA
CGTGAGTATACGTGATTAAGCACACAAAGGCAGCTTGGAGTATGTCTGTTATTAATTTCACAGGTAGTTC
TGGTCCATTGGTGAAAGTTTGCGGCTTGCAGAGCACAGAGGCCGCAGAATGTGCTCTAGATTCCGATGCT
GACTTGCTGGGTATTATATGTGTGCCCAATAGAAAGAGAACAATTGACCCGGTTATTGCAAGGAAAATTT
CAAGTCTTGTAAAAGCATATAAAAATAGTTCAGGCACTCCGAAATACTTGGTTGGCGTGTTTCGTAATCA
ACCTAAGGAGGATGTTTTGGCTCTGGTCAATGATTACGGCATTGATATCGTCCAACTGCATGGAGATGAG
TCGTGGCAAGAATACCAAGAGTTCCTCGGTTTGCCAGTTATTAAAAGACTCGTATTTCCAAAAGACTGCA
ACATACTACTCAGTGCAGCTTCACAGAAACCTCATTCGTTTATTCCCTTGTTTGATTCAGAAGCAGGTGG
GACAGGTGAACTTTTGGATTGGAACTCGATTTCTGACTGGGTTGGAAGGCAAGAGAGCCCCGAAAGCTTA
CATTTTATGTTAGCTGGTGGACTGACGCCAGAAAATGTTGGTGATGCGCTTAGATTAAATGGCGTTATTG
GTGTTGATGTAAGCGGAGGTGTGGAGACAAATGGTGTAAAAGACTCTAACAAAATAGCAAATTTCGTCAA
AAATGCTAAGAAATAGGTTATTACTGAGTAGTATTTATTTAAGTATTGTTTGTGCACTTGCCGATCTATG
CGGTGTGAAATACCGCACAGATGCGTAAGGAGAAAATACCGCATCAGGAAATTGTAAGCGTTAATATTTT
GTTAAAATTCGCGTTAAATTTTTGTTAAATCAGCTCATTTTTTAACCAATAGGCCGAAATCGGCAAAATC
CCTTATAAATCAAAAGAATAGACCGAGATAGGGT
[37 nt withheld, positions 7175-7211]
AAAGAACGTGGACTCCAACGTCAAAGG
[49 nt withheld, positions 7239-7287]
T
[91 nt withheld, positions 7289-7379]
G
[124 nt withheld, positions 7381-7504]
CCATTCGCCATTCAGGCTGCGCAACTGTTGGGAAGGGCGAT
Features (pLannotate 1.2.2; 23 found; start..end, strand, type, name):
     30..734     +  promoter       ADH1 promoter: S. cerevisiae ADH1; promoter for alcohol dehydrogenase 1
    762..1202    +  CDS            GAL4 DNA binding domain: DNA binding domain of the GAL4 transcriptional activator; Saccharomyces cerevisiae GAL4 (truncated)
   1213..1231    +  promoter       T7 promoter: promoter for bacteriophage T7 RNA polymerase
   1580..1627    +  terminator     T7 terminator: transcription terminator for bacteriophage T7 RNA polymerase
   1654..1841    +  terminator     ADH1 terminator: S. cerevisiae ADH1; transcription terminator for the S. cerevisiae alcohol dehydrogenase 1 (ADH1) gene
   1889..1905    -  protein_bind   lac operator: The lac repressor binds to the lac operator to inhibit transcription in E. coli. This inhibition can be relieved by adding lactose or isopropyl-β-D-thiogalactopyranoside (IPTG). lac repressor encoded by lacI
   1913..1943    -  promoter       lac promoter: promoter for the E. coli lac operon
   1958..1979    -  protein_bind   CAP binding site: CAP binding activates transcription in the presence of cAMP. E. coli catabolite activator protein
   1992..2084    -  CDS            lacI (fragment): lac repressor; lacI; The lac repressor binds to the lac operator to inhibit transcription in E. coli. This inhibition can be relieved by adding lactose or isopropyl-β-D-thiogalactopyranoside (IPTG).
   2267..2855    -  rep_origin     ori: high-copy-number ColE1/pMB1/pBR322/pUC origin of replication
   3077..3093    +  polyA_signal   bGH poly(A) signal (fragment): bovine growth hormone polyadenylation signal
   3184..3231    -  polyA_signal   HSV TK poly(A) signal: herpes simplex virus thymidine kinase polyadenylation signal (Cole and Stacy, 1985)
   3290..3442    -  CDS            ble (fragment): BLE_KLEPN - Experimental evidence at protein level: Swiss-Prot protein existence level 1. Binding protein with a strong affinity to the bleomycin family of antibiotics. Binds to CL990; an antimitotic-antibiotic compound. From Klebsiella pneumoniae.
   3463..4257    -  CDS            NeoR/KanR: aminoglycoside phosphotransferase from Tn5; aph(3')-II (or nptII); confers resistance to neomycin, kanamycin, and G418 (Geneticin®)
   4258..4362    -  promoter       AmpR promoter: bla
   4389..5731    -  rep_origin     2μ ori: yeast 2μ plasmid origin of replication
   5799..5834    +  CDS            rop (fragment): Rop protein, which maintains plasmids at low copy number; rop
   5936..5985    +  misc_feature   bom (fragment): basis of mobility region from pBR322
   6124..6271    +  promoter       TRP1 promoter: S. cerevisiae TRP1
   6272..6946    +  CDS            TRP1: phosphoribosylanthranilate isomerase, required for tryptophan biosynthesis; S. cerevisiae TRP1; yeast auxotrophic marker
   6997..7048    +  misc_feature   bom (fragment): basis of mobility region from pBR322
   7076..7504    -  rep_origin     f1 ori (sequence partly withheld): f1 bacteriophage origin of replication; arrow indicates direction of (+) strand synthesis
   7508..29      -  CDS            lacZα (fragment) (across the origin): LacZα fragment of β-galactosidase; lacZ fragment
