[The description below was written by a language model from this plasmid's Addgene catalogue record and pLannotate feature annotations shown in this document.]
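Description:
pTL333 is a yeast two-hybrid "bait" plasmid built on the pGBKT7 backbone, carrying the rice (Oryza sativa) insert OsaHIP58. It is an E. coli–yeast shuttle vector. In bacteria it replicates from a high-copy ColE1/pUC-type origin and is selected with kanamycin through a Tn5 NeoR/KanR gene driven by the AmpR (bla) promoter. In Saccharomyces cerevisiae it is maintained episomally by the 2μ origin and selected by tryptophan prototrophy through the TRP1 marker and its own promoter. An f1 origin is also present, along with several short backbone remnants (lac promoter/operator, lacI, lacZα, rop, bom, ble and poly(A) fragments) that have no evident role in the design.

The expression cassette runs from the yeast ADH1 promoter into the GAL4 DNA-binding domain, followed by a T7 promoter, then a T7 terminator and the ADH1 terminator. The annotation tool did not label the insert, but the roughly 350 nt unannotated interval between the T7 promoter and T7 terminator is where a pGBKT7 cloning site and insert would sit, so OsaHIP58 presumably lies there as a C-terminal fusion to the GAL4 DNA-binding domain. The record does not confirm the reading frame, the insert boundaries or the cloning method. In yeast, the fusion binds GAL4-responsive reporter promoters, and the reporters are activated only if a co-expressed activation-domain "prey" protein interacts with the bait. The T7 promoter also allows in vitro transcription of the insert without the GAL4 domain. The associated publication concerns host-target binding by a conserved blast fungus effector, which suggests the plasmid was used to test interactions between the rice protein and such effectors.
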