Addgene plasmid #168394: pTL333
Purpose: pGBKT7 yeast two-hybrid plasmid
Depositing lab: Sophien Kamoun. Depositing organization: Sainsbury Laboratory, Norwich. Publication: A single amino acid polymorphism in a conserved effector of the multihost blast fungus pathogen expands host-target binding spectrum. Bentham AR, Petit-Houdenot Y, Win J, Chuma I, Terauchi R, Banfield MJ, Kamoun S, Langner T. PLoS Pathog. 2021 Nov 10;17(11):e1009957. doi: 10.1371/journal.ppat.1009957. eCollection 2021 Nov. PubMed 34758051.
Backbone
  Vector backbone: pGBKT7
  Vector type: Yeast Expression
Growth in bacteria
  Bacterial resistance: Kanamycin, 50 μg/mL
  Growth temperature: 37°C
  Growth strain: DH5alpha
  Copy number: High Copy
Gene/Insert
  Gene/Insert name: OsaHIP58
  Species: Oryza sativa
  Cloning method: Unknown
Terms and licenses: Academic/Nonprofit Terms; Industry Terms: Not Available to Industry
How to cite: pTL333 was a gift from Sophien Kamoun (Addgene plasmid # 168394 ; http://n2t.net/addgene:168394 ; RRID:Addgene_168394)
