>Addgene plasmid #168394 | pTL333 | depositor partial sequence | sequence record 326494 | insert
GAATTCCTGAAACGCGTGGACCTGAAAGTGAATGTGAGCTGCTGCGAAGGCTGCCGCCGCAAAGTGATGA
AAGCCATTAGCCTGAAAGGCGTGCTGCGCACCGAAATTAATCCGAGCCTGGACAAGGTGACCGTGGTGGG
TGATGTGGATAGCCGCGTGCTGGTGAAGAAGCTGAGCAAAGTGGGCAAGATCGCAGAGGTGATGGCACCG
CCGCCGAGTAGTACAGCAGCACCGAGCGAGGAAGGTAAAAAAGGATCC
